Addgene plasmid #40052: pEGFP-C1 Slp2-a C2A
Depositing lab: Fernando Martin-Belmonte. Depositing organization: Centro de Biologia Molecular Severo Ochoa. Publication: Synaptotagmin-like proteins control the formation of a single apical membrane domain in epithelial cells. Galvez-Santisteban M, Rodriguez-Fraticelli AE, Bryant DM, Vergarajauregui S, Yasuda T, Banon-Rodriguez I, Bernascone I, Datta A, Spivak N, Young K, Slim CL, Brakeman PR, Fukuda M, Mostov KE, Martin-Belmonte F. Nat Cell Biol. 2012 Jul 22. doi: 10.1038/ncb2541. PubMed 22820376.
Backbone
  Vector backbone: pEGFP-C1
  Backbone manufacturer: Clontech
  Backbone size w/o insert (bp): 4700
  Total vector size (bp): 5100
  Vector type: Mammalian Expression
  Selectable markers: Neomycin (select with G418)
Growth in bacteria
  Bacterial resistance: Kanamycin, 50 μg/mL
  Growth temperature: 37°C
  Growth strain: DH5alpha
  Copy number: High Copy
Gene/Insert
  Gene/Insert name: Slp2-a C2A (alt names: Synaptotagmin-like protein 2-a; Slp2-a C2A; Exophilin4)
  Species: M. musculus (mouse)
  Insert size (bp): 384
  Mutation: C2A domains
  Entrez Gene: Sytl2 (a.k.a. AI266830, S, Sl, Slp, Slp2, mKIAA1597)
  Promoter: CMV promoter
  Tag / fusion protein: EGFP (N terminal on backbone)
  Cloning method: Unknown
  Sequencing primers: 5′ CATGGTCCTGCTGGAGTTCG
Resource information
  A portion of this plasmid was derived from a plasmid made by: Open Biosystems cDNA clone
Terms and licenses: Academic/Nonprofit Terms; Industry Terms: Not Available to Industry
How to cite: pEGFP-C1 Slp2-a C2A was a gift from Fernando Martin-Belmonte (Addgene plasmid # 40052 ; http://n2t.net/addgene:40052 ; RRID:Addgene_40052)
