[The description below was written by a language model from this plasmid's Addgene catalogue record.]
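Description:
pEGFP-C1 Slp2-a C2A is a mammalian expression plasmid built on the Clontech pEGFP-C1 backbone, about 5.1 kb in total, of which roughly 4.7 kb is vector. It is maintained as a high-copy plasmid in E. coli under kanamycin selection. The same backbone provides neomycin resistance, so transfected mammalian cells can be selected with G418 to obtain stable lines. No feature table accompanies the record, so details such as the origin of replication or polyadenylation signals are not explicitly listed.

The insert is a 384 bp fragment of mouse Sytl2, which encodes synaptotagmin-like protein 2-a (Slp2-a, also called exophilin4). The fragment is limited to the C2A domain rather than the full-length protein, and part of the plasmid was derived from a commercial cDNA clone. Expression is driven by the CMV promoter. Because the fragment sits downstream of the backbone's EGFP coding sequence, the product is a fusion with EGFP at the N terminus of the C2A domain. The cloning method and the exact domain boundaries are not stated.

C2 domains are generally lipid- or membrane-binding modules, so an isolated fluorescent C2A domain lets its subcellular localisation be followed by live or fixed-cell imaging, separately from the rest of Slp2-a. The associated publication examines how synaptotagmin-like proteins control formation of a single apical membrane domain in epithelial cells. This suggests the construct was used to dissect the contribution of individual domains to Slp2-a targeting or function in that setting, although the record does not describe the specific experiments.
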