>Addgene plasmid #40052 | pEGFP-C1 Slp2-a C2A | addgene partial sequence | sequence record 54605 | EGFP-C 5'-CATGGTCCTGCTGGAGTTCGTG-3'
TCAGATCCAACCTAGAAGTGAAAGGTAGCGTGCAGTTTGCACTCGACTACGTGGAGTCCCTGAAAGAGCT
GCATGTGTTTGTGGCCCAGTGTAAGGATTTAGCAGCAGCAGATGTTAAGAAACAGCGCTCAGATCCGTAT
GTAAAGACCTATCTGCTACCAGACAAAGGCAAAATGGGCAAGAAGAAGACACTCGTAGTGAAGAAGACCT
TGAATCCTGTATACAACGAGATATTGCGGTATAAAATTGAAAGGCAATTCTTAAAGACGCAGAAGTTGAA
CCTGTCCGTTTGGCATCGGGATACATTTAAGCGCAACAGCTTTCTGGGGGAGGTGGAGCTCGACCTGGAA
ACGTGGGATTGGGACAGCAAACAGAACAAACAGCTGAAGTGGTACCCACTGAAGAGGAAGACAGCACCAG
TTTGACTAGTGAATTCTGCAGTCGACGGTACCGCGGGCCCGGGATCCACCGGATCTAGATAACTGATCAT
AATCAGCCATACCACATTTGTAGAGGTTTTACTTGCTTTAAAAAACCTCCCACACCTCCCCCTGAACCTG
AAACATAAAATGAATGCAATTGTTGTTGTTAACTTGTTTATTGCAGCTTATAATGGTTACAAATAAAGCA
ATAGCATCACAAATTTCACAAATAAAGCATTTTTTTCACTGCATTCTAGTTGTGGTTTGTCCAAACTCAT
CAATGTATCTTAACGCGTAAATTGTAAGCGTTAATATTTTGTTAAAATTCGCGTTAAATTTTTGTTAAAT
CAGCTCATTTTTTAACCAATAGGCCGAAATCGGCAA
